>Addgene plasmid #147069 | pAc5.1B-lambdaN-DmPABPC1-dsRNAres-V5His6_O | depositor full sequence | sequence record 289516 | Full Sequence
CTTCAAGGAATTAATTCTATATTCTAAAAACACAAATGATACTTCTAAAAAAAATCATGAATGGCATCAA
CTCTGAATCAAATCTTTGCAGATGCACCTACTTCTCATTTCCACTGTCACATCATTTTTCCAGATCTCGC
TGCCTGTTATGTGGCCCACAAACCAAGACACGTTTTATGGCCATTAAAGCTGGCTGATCGTCGCCAAACA
CCAAATACATATCAATATGTACATTCGAGAAAGAAGCGATCAAAGAAGCGTCTTCGGGCGAGTAGGAGAA
TGCGGAGGAGAAGGAGAACGAGCTGATCTAGTATCTCTCCACAATCCAATGCCAACTGACCAACTGGCCA
TATTCGGAGCAATTTGAAGCCAATTTCCATCGCCTGGCGATCGCTCCATTCTTGGCTATATGTTTTTCAC
CGTTCCCGGGGCCATTTTCAAAGACTCGTCGGTAAGATAAGATTGTGTCACTCGCTGTCTCTCTTCATTT
GTCGAAGAATGCTGAGGAATTTCGCGATGACGTCGGCGAGTATTTTGAAGAATGAGAATAATTTGTATTT
ATACGAAAATCAGTTAGTGGAATTTTCTACAAAAACATGTTATCTATAGATAATTTTGTTGCAAAATATG
TTGACTATGACAAAGATTGTATGTATATACCTTTAATGTATTCTCATTTTCTTATGTATTTATAATGGCA
ATGATGATACTGATGATATTTTAAGATGATGCCAGACCACAGGCTGATTTCTGCGTCTTTTGCCGAACGC
AGTGCATGTGCGGTTGTTGTTTTTTGGAATAGTTTCAATTTTCGGACTGTCCGCTTTGATTTCAGTTTCT
TGGCTTATTCAAAAAGCAAAGTAAAGCCAAAAAAGCGAGATGGCAATACCAAATGCGGCAAAACGGTAGT
GGAAGGAAAGGGGTGCGGGGCAGCGGAAGGAAGGGTGGGGCGGGGCGTGGCGGGGTCTGTGGCTGGGCGC
GACGTCACCGACGTTGGAGCCACTCCTTTGACCATGTGTGCGTGTGTGTATTATTCGTGTCTCGCCACTC
GCCGGTTGTTTTTTTCTTTTTATCTCGCTCTCTCTAGCGCCATCTCGTACGCATGCTCAACGCACCGCAT
GTTGCCGTGTCCTTTATGCGTCATTTTGGCTCGAAATAGGCAATTATTTAAACAAAGATTAGTCAACGAA
AACGCTAAAATAAATAAGTCTACAATATGGTTACTTATTGCCATGTGTGTGCAGCCAACGATAGCAACAA
AAGCAACAACACAGTGGCTTTCCCTCTTTCACTTTTTGTTTGCAAGCGCGTGCGAGCAAGACGGCACGAC
CGGCAAACGCAATTACGCTGACAAAGAGCAGACGAAGTTTTGGCCGAAAAACATCAAGGCGCCTGATACG
AATGCATTTGCAATAACAATTGCGATATTTAATATTGTTTATGAAGCTGTTTGACTTCAAAACACACAAA
AAAAAAAATAAAACAAATTATTTGAAAGAGAATTAGGAATCGGACAGCTTATCGTTACGGGCTAACAGCA
CACCGAGACGAAATAGCTTACCTGACGTCACAGCCTCTGGAAGAACTGCCGCCAAGCAGAGAGAGAGAGA
AAAAGAGGGAGAGCAGCTTAGACCGCATGTGCTTGTGTGTGAGGCGTCTCTCTCTTCGTCTCCTGTTTGC
GCAAACGCATAGACTGCACTGAGAAAATCGATTACCTATTTTTTATGAATGAATATTTGCACTATTACTA
TTCAAAACTATTAAGATAGCAATCACATTCAATAGCCAAATACTATACCACCTGAGCGATGCAACGAAAT
GATCAATTTGAGCAAAAATGCTGCATATTTAGGACGGCATCATTATAGAAATGCTTCTTGCTGTGTACTT
TTCTCTCGTCTGGCAGCTGTTTCGCCGTTATTGTTAAAACCGGCTTAAGTTAGGTGTGTTTTCTACGACT
AGTGATGCCCCTACTAGAAGATGTGTGTTGCACAAATGTCCCTGAATAACCAATTTGAAGTGCAGATAGC
AGTAAACGTAAGCTAATATGAATATTATTTAACTGTAATGTTTTAATATCGCTGGACATTACTAATAAAC
CCACTATAAACACATGTACATATGTATGTTTTGGCATACAATGAGTAGTTGGGGAAAAAATGTGTAAAAG
CACCGTGACCATCACAGCATAAAGATAACCAGCTGAAGTATCGAATATGAGTAACCCCCAAATTGAATCA
CATGCCGCAACTGATAGGACCCATGGAAGTACACTCTTCATGGCGATATACAAGACACACACAAGCACGA
ACACCCAGTTGCGGAGGAAATTCTCCGTAAATGAAAACCCAATCGGCGAACAATTCATACCCATATATGG
TAAAAGTTTTGAACGCGACTTGAGAGCGGAGAGCATTGCGGCTGATAAGGTTTTAGCGCTAAGCGGGCTT
TATAAAACGGGCTGCGGGACCAGTTTTCATATCACTACCGTTTGAGTTCTTGTGCTGTGTGGATACTCCT
CCCGACACAAAGCCGCTCCATCAGCCAGCAGTCGTCTAATCCAGAGACCCCGGATCGGGGTACCCAACAT
GGACGCACAAACACGACGACGTGAGCGTCGCGCTGAGAAACAAGCTCAATGGAAAGCTGCAAACGGTGGA
TCTCCTCCAAGCTTGATGGCTTCTCTATACGTGGGCGACCTGCCCCAAGATGTGAATGAGAGCGGCCTGT
TCGATAAATTTAGCTCGGCCAGCCCCGTCTTGAGCATCCGCGTGTGTCGTGACGTCATCACGCGCCGTAG
CCTGGGATACGCTTATGTGAATTTTCAACAACCCGCTGACGCCGAACGCGCCCTGGATACGATGAATTTC
GATTTGGTGCGTAATAAACCGATCCGTATCATGTGGTCGCAACGCGACCCGTCGCTGCGCCGTTCCGGCG
TCGGAAATGTCTTTATTAAAAATCTCGACCGCGCTATTGATAATAAAGCCATTTATGATACCTTTAGCGC
TTTTGGAAATATCCTCTCCTGTAAAGTGGCTACGGACGAGAAAGGAAATTCCAAAGGATACGGCTTTGTG
CATTTTGAAACGGAAGAAGCTGCCAATACCAGCATTGATAAGGTGAACGGAATGCTGCTGAATGGAAAAA
AAGTGTATGTCGGCAAATTTATTCCCCGTAAAGAACGTGAAAAAGAATTGGGAGAAAAAGCCAAACTGTT
TACGAACGTGTACGTCAAAAATTTTACCGAAGACTTTGATGACGAGAAGTTGAAAGAGTTTTTCGAACCG
TATGGAAAAATCACGTCCTATAAAGTGATGAGCAAAGAAGACGGAAAATCCAAAGGATTTGGCTTTGTGG
CCTTTGAAACCACCGAAGCCGCCGAAGCCGCCGTTCAGGCTCTCAATGGCAAGGACATGGGAGAGGGCAA
GTCCCTGTACGTGGCTCGTGCCCAGAAGAAGGCCGAACGCCAGCAGGAGCTGAAGCGCAAGTTCGAGGAA
CTGAAGCAGAAGCGTCACGAGTCAGTGTTCGGCGTTAACTTGTACGTTAAGAACCTGGACGACACAATCG
ATGACGATCGTCTGCGCATCGCGTTCTCTCCATACGGCAACATCACATCGGCCAAGGTCATGACCGATGA
GGAGGGTCGCTCCAAGGGATTCGGCTTCGTGTGCTTCAATGCCGCAAGCGAGGCTACCTGCGCCGTCACC
GAGCTGAACGGTCGCGTCGTCGGCAGTAAGCCGTTGTACGTTGCTTTGGCCCAAAGGAAGGAGGAGCGCA
AGGCTCATCTCGCCTCGCAGTACATGCGTCACATGACCGGCATGCGTATGCAGCAGCTGGGACAGATCTA
CCAGCCCAACGCGGCTAGCGGCTTCTTTGTGCCGACCCTTCCGTCAAATCAGCGTTTCTTCGGTTCCCAG
GTGGCCACTCAGATGAGAAACACACCCCGCTGGGTGCCCCAGGTGCGTCCCCCAGCAGCCATACAGGGTG
TCCAGGCCGGAGCTGCCGCTGCTGGTGGCTTCCAGGGCACAGCCGGTGCGGTGCCCACTCAGTTCCGTTC
GGCTGCTGCTGGCGCTCGCGGGGCACAGCCTCAGGTGCAGGGCACACACGCCGCCGCTGCTGCGGCTAAC
AACATGCGCAACACTGGAGCACGCGCTATTACTGGCCAGCAAACTGCAGCACCCAACATGCAGATCCCCG
GAGCCCAAATCGCTGGCGGTGCCCAGCAGCGTACTTCCAACTATAAGTACACCTCAAACATGCGTAATCC
TCCAGTGCCACAGTTGCATCAGACCCAGCCAATTCCACAGCAATTGCAAGGAAAGAATTCTGAGAAGCTC
ATTGCCTCGTTGCTGGCCAACGCCAAGCCGCAGGAGCAGAAACAGATCCTGGGCGAGCGTCTGTATCCGA
TGATTGAACATATGCACGCCAATTTGGCTGGTAAGATCACCGGCATGTTGTTGGAGATCGAAAACTCTGA
GCTCTTGCACATGATCGAGGATCAGGAGGCCCTTAAGGCCAAGGTGGAGGAGGCTGTGGCCGTGCTTCAG
GTGCACCGCGTCACCGAGCCCGCCAACTCGAGTCTAGAGGGCCCGCGGTTCGAAGGTAAGCCTATCCCTA
ACCCTCTCCTCGGTCTCGATTCTACGCGTACCGGTCATCATCACCATCACCATTGAGTTTAAACCCGCTG
ATCAGCCTCGACTGTGCCTTCTAAGGCCTGAGCTCGCTGATCAGCCTCGATCGAGGATCCAGACATGATA
AGATACATTGATGAGTTTGGACAAACCACAACTAGAATGCAGTGAAAAAAATGCTTTATTTGTGAAATTT
GTGATGCTATTGCTTTATTTGTAACCATTATAAGCTGCAATAAACAAGTTAACAACAACAATTGCATTCA
TTTTATGTTTCAGGTTCAGGGGGAGGTGTGGGAGGTTTTTTAAAGCAAGTAAAACCTCTACAAATGTGGT
ATGGCTGATTATGATCAGTCGACCGATGCCCTTGAGAGCCTTCAACCCAGTCAGCTCCTTCCGGTGGGCG
CGGGGCATGACTATCGTCGCCGCACTTATGACTGTCTTCTTTATCATGCAACTCGTAGGACAGGTGCCGG
CAGCGCTCTGGGTCATTTTCGGCGAGGACCGCTTTCGCTGGAGCGCGACGATGATCGGCCTGTCGCTTGC
GGTATTCGGAATCTTGCACGCCCTCGCTCAAGCCTTCGTCACTGGTCCCGCCACCAAACGTTTCGGCGAG
AAGCAGGCCATTATCGCCGGCATGGCGGCCGACGCGCTGGGCTACGTCTTGCTGGCGTTCGCGACGCGAG
GCTGGATGGCCTTCCCCATTATGATTCTTCTCGCTTCCGGCGGCATCGGGATGCCCGCGTTGCAGGCCAT
GCTGTCCAGGCAGGTAGATGACGACCATCAGGGACAGCTTCAAGGATCGCTCGCGGCTCTTACCAGCCAG
CAAAAGGCCAGGAACCGTAAAAAGGCCGCGTTGCTGGCGTTTTTCCATAGGCTCCGCCCCCCTGACGAGC
ATCACAAAAATCGACGCTCAAGTCAGAGGTGGCGAAACCCGACAGGACTATAAAGATACCAGGCGTTTCC
CCCTGGAAGCTCCCTCGTGCGCTCTCCTGTTCCGACCCTGCCGCTTACCGGATACCTGTCCGCCTTTCTC
CCTTCGGGAAGCGTGGCGCTTTCTCAATGCTCACGCTGTAGGTATCTCAGTTCGGTGTAGGTCGTTCGCT
CCAAGCTGGGCTGTGTGCACGAACCCCCCGTTCAGCCCGACCGCTGCGCCTTATCCGGTAACTATCGTCT
TGAGTCCAACCCGGTAAGACACGACTTATCGCCACTGGCAGCAGCCACTGGTAACAGGATTAGCAGAGCG
AGGTATGTAGGCGGTGCTACAGAGTTCTTGAAGTGGTGGCCTAACTACGGCTACACTAGAAGGACAGTAT
TTGGTATCTGCGCTCTGCTGAAGCCAGTTACCTTCGGAAAAAGAGTTGGTAGCTCTTGATCCGGCAAACA
AACCACCGCTGGTAGCGGTGGTTTTTTTGTTTGCAAGCAGCAGATTACGCGCAGAAAAAAAGGATCTCAA
GAAGATCCTTTGATCTTTTCTACGGGGTCTGACGCTCAGTGGAACGAAAACTCACGTTAAGGGATTTTGG
TCATGAGATTATCAAAAAGGATCTTCACCTAGATCCTTTTAAATTAAAAATGAAGTTTTAAATCAATCTA
AAGTATATATGAGTAAACTTGGTCTGACAGTTACCAATGCTTAATCAGTGAGGCACCTATCTCAGCGATC
TGTCTATTTCGTTCATCCATAGTTGCCTGACTCCCCGTCGTGTAGATAACTACGATACGGGAGGGCTTAC
CATCTGGCCCCAGTGCTGCAATGATACCGCGAGACCCACGCTCACCGGCTCCAGATTTATCAGCAATAAA
CCAGCCAGCCGGAAGGGCCGAGCGCAGAAGTGGTCCTGCAACTTTATCCGCCTCCATCCAGTCTATTAAT
TGTTGCCGGGAAGCTAGAGTAAGTAGTTCGCCAGTTAATAGTTTGCGCAACGTTGTTGCCATTGCTGCAG
GCATCGTGGTGTCACGCTCGTCGTTTGGTATGGCTTCATTCAGCTCCGGTTCCCAACGATCAAGGCGAGT
TACATGATCCCCCATGTTGTGCAAAAAAGCGGTTAGCTCCTTCGGTCCTCCGATCGTTGTCAGAAGTAAG
TTGGCCGCAGTGTTATCACTCATGGTTATGGCAGCACTGCATAATTCTCTTACTGTCATGCCATCCGTAA
GATGCTTTTCTGTGACTGGTGAGTACTCAACCAAGTCATTCTGAGAATAGTGTATGCGGCGACCGAGTTG
CTCTTGCCCGGCGTCAACACGGGATAATACCGCGCCACATAGCAGAACTTTAAAAGTGCTCATCATTGGA
AAACGTTCTTCGGGGCGAAAACTCTCAAGGATCTTACCGCTGTTGAGATCCAGTTCGATGTAACCCACTC
GTGCACCCAACTGATCTTCAGCATCTTTTACTTTCACCAGCGTTTCTGGGTGAGCAAAAACAGGAAGGCA
AAATGCCGCAAAAAAGGGAATAAGGGCGACACGGAAATGTTGAATACTCATACTCTTCCTTTTTCAATAT
TATTGAAGCATTTATCAGGGTTATTGTCTCATGAGCGGATACATATTTGAATGTATTTAGAAAAATAAAC
AAATAGGGGTTCCGCGCACATTTCCCCGAAAAGTGCCACCTGACGTCTAAGAAACCATTATTATCATGAC
ATTAACCTATAAAAATAGGCGTATCACGAGGCCCTTTCGT
Features (pLannotate 1.2.2; 10 found; start..end, strand, type, name):
     56..2568    +  promoter       Ac5 promoter: Drosophila melanogaster actin 5C promoter
   2589..2654    +  CDS            N (fragment): REGN_LAMBD - Experimental evidence at protein level: Swiss-Prot protein existence level 1. Plays a role as a transcriptional antitermination factor that allows the virus to initiate its lytic phase. Activates expression of the delayed viral early genes by modifying host RNA polymerase (RNAP) into a form that is resistant to termination signals. This antitermination function requires the host NusA protein which serves to stabilize the interaction between antitermination protein N and host RNA polymerase. From Escherichia phage lambda (Bacteriophage lambda).
   2676..4577    +  CDS            pAbp: PABP_DROME - Experimental evidence at protein level: Swiss-Prot protein existence level 1. Binds the poly(A) tail of mRNA (PubMed:2125288). Since it interacts with the cap-associating translation initiation factor eIF4G, it is likely that it functions by linking Atx2 to the cap-binding complex (PubMed:28388438). Forms a complex with tyf and Atx2 which functions in adult circadian pacemaker neurons to sustain circadian rhythms likely by switching between activator and repressor modes of post-transcriptional regulation via interaction with Lsm12a or me31B, respectively (PubMed:28388438). The act
   4605..4646    +  CDS            V5 tag: epitope tag from simian virus 5
   4746..4880    -  polyA_signal   SV40 poly(A) signal: SV40 polyadenylation signal
   4903..4987    -  CDS            large T antigen (fragment): large T antigen from SV40 (simian virus 40)
   4988..5458    +  CDS            TcR (fragment): tetracycline efflux protein; tet; confers resistance to tetracycline
   5502..6090    -  rep_origin     ori: high-copy-number ColE1/pMB1/pBR322/pUC origin of replication
   6261..7121    -  CDS            AmpR: β-lactamase; bla; confers resistance to ampicillin, carbenicillin, and related antibiotics
   7122..7226    -  promoter       AmpR promoter: bla
