[The description below was written by a language model from this plasmid's Addgene catalogue record and pLannotate feature annotations shown in this document.]
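Description:
pAc5.1B-lambdaN-DmPABPC1-dsRNAres-V5His6_O is a 7,320-nt insect expression plasmid for producing a tagged form of the Drosophila melanogaster cytoplasmic poly(A)-binding protein (pAbp/PABPC1) in fly cells. The catalogue lists the backbone as unknown, although the name and annotated parts point to a pAc5.1-type vector. It is propagated in E. coli through a ColE1/pUC-type origin and selected with ampicillin via the AmpR (β-lactamase) gene and its own promoter. The annotation describes the origin as high copy, whereas the catalogue records the plasmid as low copy. Short fragments annotated as tetracycline-resistance and SV40 large T antigen sequence appear to be non-functional backbone remnants. No selection marker for insect cells is annotated.

Expression is driven by the constitutive Drosophila actin 5C (Ac5) promoter. The open reading frame begins with a short fragment of the bacteriophage lambda N protein, followed by the pAbp coding sequence and a C-terminal V5 epitope. The name also indicates a His6 tag, which is not separately annotated. An SV40 polyadenylation signal lies downstream. The lambdaN peptide is the RNA-binding portion of N that recognises boxB hairpins, so fusions of this kind are generally used to tether a protein to a boxB-bearing reporter mRNA and measure its effect on translation or stability. The record itself states the purpose only as insect expression. The "dsRNAres" designation implies a coding sequence altered to escape a dsRNA targeting the endogenous transcript, which would allow complementation after knockdown. The record notes one non-silent change (G26S) and four silent changes relative to the reference sequence. The depositor sequence may be theoretical or based on Sanger sequencing rather than fully verified.
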