Addgene plasmid #147069: pAc5.1B-lambdaN-DmPABPC1-dsRNAres-V5His6_O
Purpose: Insect Expression of DmPABPC1-dsRNAres
Depositing lab: Elisa Izaurralde. Depositing organization: Max Planck Institute for Developmental Biology.
Backbone
  Vector backbone: Unknown
  Vector type: Insect Expression
Growth in bacteria
  Bacterial resistance: Ampicillin, 100 μg/mL
  Growth temperature: 37°C
  Growth strain: DH5alpha
  Copy number: Low Copy
Gene/Insert
  Gene/Insert name: DmPABPC1-dsRNAres
  Species: D. melanogaster (fly)
  Mutation: one non silent mutation G26S and four silent mutations compared to the sequence given by NCBI: NM_166265.
  Entrez Gene: pAbp (a.k.a. Dmel_CG5119, BABP, BcDNA:LD24412, CG16803, CG5119, Dmel\CG5119, PABP, PABP55B, PABPC1, PAbp, Pabp, anon-EST:Posey247, anon-EST:Posey249, anon-EST:fe2E5, dPABP, duo, l(2)SH1908, l(2)SH2 1908, l(2)k10109, pAB, pABP, pABp, pabp)
  Cloning method: Unknown
Terms and licenses: Academic/Nonprofit Terms; Industry Terms: Not Available to Industry
Depositor comments: Plasmids from this collection were made available to the research community and donated after the lab closed. Please note that the sequence provided by the depositing laboratory may be theoretical/predicted or based on Sanger sequencing results. There may be discrepancies between sequencing results obtained by Addgene and the depositor sequence. If an Addgene verified sequence is not available, please contact before placing your order to request that our lab fully sequence the plasmid.
How to cite: pAc5.1B-lambdaN-DmPABPC1-dsRNAres-V5His6_O was a gift from Elisa Izaurralde (Addgene plasmid # 147069 ; http://n2t.net/addgene:147069 ; RRID:Addgene_147069)
